Addgene plasmid #139658: pORANGE GFP-Grin1 KI #2
Purpose: Endogenous tagging of GluN1: N-terminal (amino acid position: D23)
Depositing lab: Harold MacGillavry. Depositing organization: Utrecht University. Publication: ORANGE: A CRISPR/Cas9-based genome editing toolbox for epitope tagging of endogenous proteins in neurons. Willems J, de Jong APH, Scheefhals N, Mertens E, Catsburg LAE, Poorthuis RB, de Winter F, Verhaagen J, Meye FJ, MacGillavry HD. PLoS Biol. 2020 Apr 10;18(4):e3000665. doi: 10.1371/journal.pbio.3000665. PubMed 32275651.
Backbone
  Vector backbone: pORANGE
  Backbone size w/o insert (bp): 9266
  Vector type: Mammalian Expression
Growth in bacteria
  Bacterial resistance: Ampicillin, 100 μg/mL
  Growth temperature: 37°C
  Growth strain: DH5alpha
  Copy number: High Copy
Gene/Insert
  Gene/Insert name: gRNA and GFP donor
  gRNA/shRNA sequence: GTTGACGATCTTGGGGTCGC
  Species: R. norvegicus (rat)
  Promoter: U6 and Cbh
  Cloning method: Restriction Enzyme; 5′ cloning site Unknown (unknown if destroyed)
  Sequencing primers: 5′ aaggctgttagagagataattggaa; 3′ cgggccatttaccgtaagtt
Terms and licenses: Academic/Nonprofit Terms; Industry Terms: Not Available to Industry
How to cite: pORANGE GFP-Grin1 KI #2 was a gift from Harold MacGillavry (Addgene plasmid # 139658 ; http://n2t.net/addgene:139658 ; RRID:Addgene_139658)
