[The description below was written by a language model from this plasmid's Addgene catalogue record and the feature table of its GenBank file.]
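Description:
pORANGE GFP-Grin1 KI #2 is a mammalian expression plasmid from the ORANGE CRISPR/Cas9 toolbox. It is designed to knock a GFP tag into the endogenous rat Grin1 gene so that the NMDA receptor subunit GluN1 is labelled near its N-terminus, at amino acid position D23. It is an all-in-one construct built on the pORANGE backbone. In bacteria it is maintained at high copy through a ColE1/pUC-type origin and selected with ampicillin (AmpR, beta-lactamase). An f1 phage origin is also present. The catalogue lists 9266 bp as the backbone size without insert, but the sequence record gives the same figure for the complete plasmid.

The payload has three functional units. A human U6 RNA polymerase III promoter drives a Grin1-targeting guide fused to the Streptococcus pyogenes gRNA scaffold. Immediately downstream lies a promoterless EGFP coding sequence that serves as the donor. With no promoter of its own, it should yield fluorescent protein only after in-frame integration into the target locus. The annotation does not show the sequences flanking the donor, so the record itself does not document the integration mechanism. The third unit is the Cbh hybrid promoter (CMV enhancer, chicken beta-actin promoter and a hybrid intron), which expresses S. pyogenes Cas9 carrying an N-terminal HA epitope tag and SV40 nuclear localization signals on both ends. This cassette is terminated by a bGH polyadenylation signal.

Only one AAV2 ITR is annotated, after the poly(A) signal, so nothing in the record indicates an AAV packaging vector. According to the associated publication title, the toolbox is intended for epitope tagging of endogenous proteins in neurons, which allows GluN1 to be visualised at native expression levels. The "#2" in the name is not explained in the record.
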