LOCUS       Exported 9266 bp ds-DNA circular SYN 12-MAY-2021
DEFINITION  Endogenous tagging of GluN1: N-terminal (amino acid position: D23).
ACCESSION   .
VERSION     .
KEYWORDS    pORANGE GFP-Grin1 KI #2
SOURCE      synthetic DNA construct
  ORGANISM  synthetic DNA construct
REFERENCE   1 (bases 1 to 9266)
  AUTHORS   Willems J, de Jong APH, Scheefhals N, Mertens E, Catsburg LAE,
            Poorthuis RB, de Winter F, Verhaagen J, Meye FJ, MacGillavry HD
  TITLE     ORANGE: A CRISPR/Cas9-based genome editing toolbox for epitope
            tagging of endogenous proteins in neurons.
  JOURNAL   PLoS Biol. 2020 Apr 10;18(4):e3000665. doi:
            10.1371/journal.pbio.3000665.
  PUBMED    32275651
REFERENCE   2 (bases 1 to 9266)
  AUTHORS   .
  TITLE     Direct Submission
  JOURNAL   Exported May 12, 2021 from SnapGene Server 1.1.58
            http://www.snapgene.com
FEATURES             Location/Qualifiers
     source          1..9266
                     /organism="synthetic DNA construct"
                     /mol_type="other DNA"
     promoter        62..302
                     /label=U6 promoter
                     /note="RNA polymerase III promoter for human U6 snRNA"
     primer_bind     62..82
                     /label=hU6-F
                     /note="Human U6 promoter, forward primer"
     primer_bind     233..252
                     /label=LKO.1 5'
                     /note="Human U6 promoter, forward primer"
     misc_RNA        331..406
                     /label=gRNA scaffold
                     /note="guide RNA scaffold for the Streptococcus pyogenes
                     CRISPR/Cas9 system"
     CDS             536..1246
                     /codon_start=1
                     /product="enhanced GFP"
                     /label=EGFP
                     /translation="VSKGEELFTGVVPILVELDGDVNGHKFSVSGEGEGDATYGKLTLK
                     FICTTGKLPVPWPTLVTTLTYGVQCFSRYPDHMKQHDFFKSAMPEGYVQERTIFFKDDG
                     NYKTRAEVKFEGDTLVNRIELKGIDFKEDGNILGHKLEYNYNSHNVYIMADKQKNGIKV
                     NFKIRHNIEDGSVQLADHYQQNTPIGDGPVLLPDNHYLSTQSALSKDPNEKRDHMVLLE
                     FVTAAGITLGMDELY"
     CDS             536..1246
                     /codon_start=1
                     /product="the original enhanced GFP (Yang et al., 1996)"
                     /label=EGFP
                     /note="mammalian codon-optimized"
                     /translation="VSKGEELFTGVVPILVELDGDVNGHKFSVSGEGEGDATYGKLTLK
                     FICTTGKLPVPWPTLVTTLTYGVQCFSRYPDHMKQHDFFKSAMPEGYVQERTIFFKDDG
                     NYKTRAEVKFEGDTLVNRIELKGIDFKEDGNILGHKLEYNYNSHNVYIMADKQKNGIKV
                     NFKIRHNIEDGSVQLADHYQQNTPIGDGPVLLPDNHYLSTQSALSKDPNEKRDHMVLLE
                     FVTAAGITLGMDELY"
     primer_bind     complement(578..599)
                     /label=EGFP-N
                     /note="EGFP, reverse primer"
     primer_bind     complement(839..858)
                     /label=EXFP-R
                     /note="For distinguishing EGFP variants, reverse primer"
     primer_bind     1186..1207
                     /label=EGFP-C
                     /note="EGFP, forward primer"
     enhancer        1331..1616
                     /label=CMV enhancer
                     /note="human cytomegalovirus immediate early enhancer;
                     contains an 18-bp deletion relative to the standard CMV
                     enhancer"
     promoter        1618..1895
                     /label=chicken beta-actin promoter
     intron          1896..2123
                     /label=hybrid intron
                     /note="hybrid between chicken beta-actin (CBA) and minute
                     virus of mice (MMV) introns (Gray et al., 2011)"
     CDS             2144..2170
                     /codon_start=1
                     /product="HA (human influenza hemagglutinin) epitope tag"
                     /label=HA
                     /translation="YPYDVPDYA"
     CDS             2174..2194
                     /codon_start=1
                     /product="nuclear localization signal of SV40 (simian virus
                     40) large T antigen"
                     /label=SV40 NLS
                     /translation="PKKKRKV"
     CDS             2204..6304
                     /codon_start=1
                     /product="Cas9 (Csn1) endonuclease from the Streptococcus
                     pyogenes Type II CRISPR/Cas system"
                     /label=Cas9
                     /note="generates RNA-guided double strand breaks in DNA"
                     /translation="DKKYSIGLDIGTNSVGWAVITDEYKVPSKKFKVLGNTDRHSIKKN
                     LIGALLFDSGETAEATRLKRTARRRYTRRKNRICYLQEIFSNEMAKVDDSFFHRLEESF
                     LVEEDKKHERHPIFGNIVDEVAYHEKYPTIYHLRKKLVDSTDKADLRLIYLALAHMIKF
                     RGHFLIEGDLNPDNSDVDKLFIQLVQTYNQLFEENPINASGVDAKAILSARLSKSRRLE
                     NLIAQLPGEKKNGLFGNLIALSLGLTPNFKSNFDLAEDAKLQLSKDTYDDDLDNLLAQI
                     GDQYADLFLAAKNLSDAILLSDILRVNTEITKAPLSASMIKRYDEHHQDLTLLKALVRQ
                     QLPEKYKEIFFDQSKNGYAGYIDGGASQEEFYKFIKPILEKMDGTEELLVKLNREDLLR
                     KQRTFDNGSIPHQIHLGELHAILRRQEDFYPFLKDNREKIEKILTFRIPYYVGPLARGN
                     SRFAWMTRKSEETITPWNFEEVVDKGASAQSFIERMTNFDKNLPNEKVLPKHSLLYEYF
                     TVYNELTKVKYVTEGMRKPAFLSGEQKKAIVDLLFKTNRKVTVKQLKEDYFKKIECFDS
                     VEISGVEDRFNASLGTYHDLLKIIKDKDFLDNEENEDILEDIVLTLTLFEDREMIEERL
                     KTYAHLFDDKVMKQLKRRRYTGWGRLSRKLINGIRDKQSGKTILDFLKSDGFANRNFMQ
                     LIHDDSLTFKEDIQKAQVSGQGDSLHEHIANLAGSPAIKKGILQTVKVVDELVKVMGRH
                     KPENIVIEMARENQTTQKGQKNSRERMKRIEEGIKELGSQILKEHPVENTQLQNEKLYL
                     YYLQNGRDMYVDQELDINRLSDYDVDHIVPQSFLKDDSIDNKVLTRSDKNRGKSDNVPS
                     EEVVKKMKNYWRQLLNAKLITQRKFDNLTKAERGGLSELDKAGFIKRQLVETRQITKHV
                     AQILDSRMNTKYDENDKLIREVKVITLKSKLVSDFRKDFQFYKVREINNYHHAHDAYLN
                     AVVGTALIKKYPKLESEFVYGDYKVYDVRKMIAKSEQEIGKATAKYFFYSNIMNFFKTE
                     ITLANGEIRKRPLIETNGETGEIVWDKGRDFATVRKVLSMPQVNIVKKTEVQTGGFSKE
                     SILPKRNSDKLIARKKDWDPKKYGGFDSPTVAYSVLVVAKVEKGKSKKLKSVKELLGIT
                     IMERSSFEKNPIDFLEAKGYKEVKKDLIIKLPKYSLFELENGRKRMLASAGELQKGNEL
                     ALPSKYVNFLYLASHYEKLKGSPEDNEQKQLFVEQHKHYLDEIIEQISEFSKRVILADA
                     NLDKVLSAYNKHRDKPIREQAENIIHLFTLTNLGAPAAFKYFDTTIDRKRYTSTKEVLD
                     ATLIHQSITGLYETRIDLSQLGGD"
     CDS             6308..6328
                     /codon_start=1
                     /product="nuclear localization signal of SV40 (simian virus
                     40) large T antigen"
                     /label=SV40 NLS
                     /translation="PKKKRKV"
     primer_bind     complement(6368..6385)
                     /label=BGH-rev
                     /note="Bovine growth hormone terminator, reverse primer.
                     Also called BGH reverse"
     polyA_signal    6374..6581
                     /label=bGH poly(A) signal
                     /note="bovine growth hormone polyadenylation signal"
     repeat_region   6590..6730
                     /label=AAV2 ITR
                     /note="inverted terminal repeat of adeno-associated virus
                     serotype 2"
     repeat_region   6590..6719
                     /label=AAV2 ITR
     rep_origin      6805..7260
                     /direction=RIGHT
                     /label=f1 ori
                     /note="f1 bacteriophage origin of replication; arrow
                     indicates direction of (+) strand synthesis"
     primer_bind     complement(6892..6911)
                     /label=F1ori-R
                     /note="F1 origin, reverse primer"
     primer_bind     7102..7123
                     /label=F1ori-F
                     /note="F1 origin, forward primer"
     primer_bind     complement(7277..7296)
                     /label=pRS-marker
                     /note="pRS vectors, use to sequence yeast selectable
                     marker"
     primer_bind     7396..7418
                     /label=pGEX 3'
                     /note="pGEX vectors, reverse primer"
     primer_bind     complement(7456..7474)
                     /label=pBRforEco
                     /note="pBR322 vectors, upsteam of EcoRI site, forward
                     primer"
     promoter        7542..7646
                     /gene="bla"
                     /label=AmpR promoter
     CDS             7647..8507
                     /codon_start=1
                     /gene="bla"
                     /product="beta-lactamase"
                     /label=AmpR
                     /note="confers resistance to ampicillin, carbenicillin, and
                     related antibiotics"
                     /translation="MSIQHFRVALIPFFAAFCLPVFAHPETLVKVKDAEDQLGARVGYI
                     ELDLNSGKILESFRPEERFPMMSTFKVLLCGAVLSRIDAGQEQLGRRIHYSQNDLVEYS
                     PVTEKHLTDGMTVRELCSAAITMSDNTAANLLLTTIGGPKELTAFLHNMGDHVTRLDRW
                     EPELNEAIPNDERDTTMPVAMATTLRKLLTGELLTLASRQQLIDWMEADKVAGPLLRSA
                     LPAGWFIADKSGAGERGSRGIIAALGPDGKPSRIVVIYTTGSQATMDERNRQIAEIGAS
                     LIKHW"
     primer_bind     complement(7865..7884)
                     /label=Amp-R
                     /note="Ampicillin resistance gene, reverse primer"
     rep_origin      8678..9266
                     /direction=RIGHT
                     /label=ori
                     /note="high-copy-number ColE1/pMB1/pBR322/pUC origin of
                     replication"
     primer_bind     9167..9186
                     /label=pBR322ori-F
                     /note="pBR322 origin, forward primer"
ORIGIN
        1 aacgccagca acgcggcctt tttacggttc ctggcctttt gctggccttt tgctcacatg
       61 tgagggccta tttcccatga ttccttcata tttgcatata cgatacaagg ctgttagaga
      121 gataattgga attaatttga ctgtaaacac aaagatatta gtacaaaata cgtgacgtag
      181 aaagtaataa tttcttgggt agtttgcagt tttaaaatta tgttttaaaa tggactatca
      241 tatgcttacc gtaacttgaa agtatttcga tttcttggct ttatatatct tgtggaaagg
      301 acgaaacacc gttgacgatc ttggggtcgc gttttagagc tagaaatagc aagttaaaat
      361 aaggctagtc cgttatcaac ttgaaaaagt ggcaccgagt cggtgctttt ttgttttaga
      421 gctagaaata gcaagttaaa ataaggctag tccgttttta gcgcgtgcgc caattctgca
      481 gacaaatggc tctagaagct tgttgacgat cttggggtcg caggcagcta gcggggtgag
      541 caagggcgag gagctgttca ccggggtggt gcccatcctg gtcgagctgg acggcgacgt
      601 aaacggccac aagttcagcg tgtccggcga gggcgagggc gatgccacct acggcaagct
      661 gaccctgaag ttcatctgca ccaccggcaa gctgcccgtg ccctggccca ccctcgtgac
      721 caccctgacc tacggcgtgc agtgcttcag ccgctacccc gaccacatga agcagcacga
      781 cttcttcaag tccgccatgc ccgaaggcta cgtccaggag cgcaccatct tcttcaagga
      841 cgacggcaac tacaagaccc gcgccgaggt gaagttcgag ggcgacaccc tggtgaaccg
      901 catcgagctg aagggcatcg acttcaagga ggacggcaac atcctggggc acaagctgga
      961 gtacaactac aacagccaca acgtctatat catggccgac aagcagaaga acggcatcaa
     1021 ggtgaacttc aagatccgcc acaacatcga ggacggcagc gtgcagctcg ccgaccacta
     1081 ccagcagaac acccccatcg gcgacggccc cgtgctgctg cccgacaacc actacctgag
     1141 cacccagtcc gccctgagca aagaccccaa cgagaagcgc gatcacatgg tcctgctgga
     1201 gttcgtgacc gccgccggga tcactctcgg catggacgag ctgtactcta ggggaagcgc
     1261 ttcgttgacg atcttggggt cgcaggctcg aggatcctag gacgcgtcct aggacgcgtc
     1321 cagaggtacc cgttacataa cttacggtaa atggcccgcc tggctgaccg cccaacgacc
     1381 cccgcccatt gacgtcaata gtaacgccaa tagggacttt ccattgacgt caatgggtgg
     1441 agtatttacg gtaaactgcc cacttggcag tacatcaagt gtatcatatg ccaagtacgc
     1501 cccctattga cgtcaatgac ggtaaatggc ccgcctggca ttgtgcccag tacatgacct
     1561 tatgggactt tcctacttgg cagtacatct acgtattagt catcgctatt accatggtcg
     1621 aggtgagccc cacgttctgc ttcactctcc ccatctcccc cccctcccca cccccaattt
     1681 tgtatttatt tattttttaa ttattttgtg cagcgatggg ggcggggggg gggggggggc
     1741 gcgcgccagg cggggcgggg cggggcgagg ggcggggcgg ggcgaggcgg agaggtgcgg
     1801 cggcagccaa tcagagcggc gcgctccgaa agtttccttt tatggcgagg cggcggcggc
     1861 ggcggcccta taaaaagcga agcgcgcggc gggcgggagt cgctgcgcgc tgccttcgcc
     1921 ccgtgccccg ctccgccgcc gcctcgcgcc gcccgccccg gctctgactg accgcgttac
     1981 tcccacaggt gagcgggcgg gacggccctt ctcctccggg ctgtaattag ctgagcaaga
     2041 ggtaagggtt taagggatgg ttggttggtg gggtattaat gtttaattac ctggagcacc
     2101 tgcctgaaat cacttttttt caggttggac cggtgccacc atgtacccat acgatgttcc
     2161 agattacgct tcgccgaaga aaaagcgcaa ggtcgaagcg tccgacaaga agtacagcat
     2221 cggcctggac atcggcacca actctgtggg ctgggccgtg atcaccgacg agtacaaggt
     2281 gcccagcaag aaattcaagg tgctgggcaa caccgaccgg cacagcatca agaagaacct
     2341 gatcggagcc ctgctgttcg acagcggcga aacagccgag gccacccggc tgaagagaac
     2401 cgccagaaga agatacacca gacggaagaa ccggatctgc tatctgcaag agatcttcag
     2461 caacgagatg gccaaggtgg acgacagctt cttccacaga ctggaagagt ccttcctggt
     2521 ggaagaggat aagaagcacg agcggcaccc catcttcggc aacatcgtgg acgaggtggc
     2581 ctaccacgag aagtacccca ccatctacca cctgagaaag aaactggtgg acagcaccga
     2641 caaggccgac ctgcggctga tctatctggc cctggcccac atgatcaagt tccggggcca
     2701 cttcctgatc gagggcgacc tgaaccccga caacagcgac gtggacaagc tgttcatcca
     2761 gctggtgcag acctacaacc agctgttcga ggaaaacccc atcaacgcca gcggcgtgga
     2821 cgccaaggcc atcctgtctg ccagactgag caagagcaga cggctggaaa atctgatcgc
     2881 ccagctgccc ggcgagaaga agaatggcct gttcggaaac ctgattgccc tgagcctggg
     2941 cctgaccccc aacttcaaga gcaacttcga cctggccgag gatgccaaac tgcagctgag
     3001 caaggacacc tacgacgacg acctggacaa cctgctggcc cagatcggcg accagtacgc
     3061 cgacctgttt ctggccgcca agaacctgtc cgacgccatc ctgctgagcg acatcctgag
     3121 agtgaacacc gagatcacca aggcccccct gagcgcctct atgatcaaga gatacgacga
     3181 gcaccaccag gacctgaccc tgctgaaagc tctcgtgcgg cagcagctgc ctgagaagta
     3241 caaagagatt ttcttcgacc agagcaagaa cggctacgcc ggctacattg acggcggagc
     3301 cagccaggaa gagttctaca agttcatcaa gcccatcctg gaaaagatgg acggcaccga
     3361 ggaactgctc gtgaagctga acagagagga cctgctgcgg aagcagcgga ccttcgacaa
     3421 cggcagcatc ccccaccaga tccacctggg agagctgcac gccattctgc ggcggcagga
     3481 agatttttac ccattcctga aggacaaccg ggaaaagatc gagaagatcc tgaccttccg
     3541 catcccctac tacgtgggcc ctctggccag gggaaacagc agattcgcct ggatgaccag
     3601 aaagagcgag gaaaccatca ccccctggaa cttcgaggaa gtggtggaca agggcgcttc
     3661 cgcccagagc ttcatcgagc ggatgaccaa cttcgataag aacctgccca acgagaaggt
     3721 gctgcccaag cacagcctgc tgtacgagta cttcaccgtg tataacgagc tgaccaaagt
     3781 gaaatacgtg accgagggaa tgagaaagcc cgccttcctg agcggcgagc agaaaaaggc
     3841 catcgtggac ctgctgttca agaccaaccg gaaagtgacc gtgaagcagc tgaaagagga
     3901 ctacttcaag aaaatcgagt gcttcgactc cgtggaaatc tccggcgtgg aagatcggtt
     3961 caacgcctcc ctgggcacat accacgatct gctgaaaatt atcaaggaca aggacttcct
     4021 ggacaatgag gaaaacgagg acattctgga agatatcgtg ctgaccctga cactgtttga
     4081 ggacagagag atgatcgagg aacggctgaa aacctatgcc cacctgttcg acgacaaagt
     4141 gatgaagcag ctgaagcggc ggagatacac cggctggggc aggctgagcc ggaagctgat
     4201 caacggcatc cgggacaagc agtccggcaa gacaatcctg gatttcctga agtccgacgg
     4261 cttcgccaac agaaacttca tgcagctgat ccacgacgac agcctgacct ttaaagagga
     4321 catccagaaa gcccaggtgt ccggccaggg cgatagcctg cacgagcaca ttgccaatct
     4381 ggccggcagc cccgccatta agaagggcat cctgcagaca gtgaaggtgg tggacgagct
     4441 cgtgaaagtg atgggccggc acaagcccga gaacatcgtg atcgaaatgg ccagagagaa
     4501 ccagaccacc cagaagggac agaagaacag ccgcgagaga atgaagcgga tcgaagaggg
     4561 catcaaagag ctgggcagcc agatcctgaa agaacacccc gtggaaaaca cccagctgca
     4621 gaacgagaag ctgtacctgt actacctgca gaatgggcgg gatatgtacg tggaccagga
     4681 actggacatc aaccggctgt ccgactacga tgtggaccat atcgtgcctc agagctttct
     4741 gaaggacgac tccatcgaca acaaggtgct gaccagaagc gacaagaacc ggggcaagag
     4801 cgacaacgtg ccctccgaag aggtcgtgaa gaagatgaag aactactggc ggcagctgct
     4861 gaacgccaag ctgattaccc agagaaagtt cgacaatctg accaaggccg agagaggcgg
     4921 cctgagcgaa ctggataagg ccggcttcat caagagacag ctggtggaaa cccggcagat
     4981 cacaaagcac gtggcacaga tcctggactc ccggatgaac actaagtacg acgagaatga
     5041 caagctgatc cgggaagtga aagtgatcac cctgaagtcc aagctggtgt ccgatttccg
     5101 gaaggatttc cagttttaca aagtgcgcga gatcaacaac taccaccacg cccacgacgc
     5161 ctacctgaac gccgtcgtgg gaaccgccct gatcaaaaag taccctaagc tggaaagcga
     5221 gttcgtgtac ggcgactaca aggtgtacga cgtgcggaag atgatcgcca agagcgagca
     5281 ggaaatcggc aaggctaccg ccaagtactt cttctacagc aacatcatga actttttcaa
     5341 gaccgagatt accctggcca acggcgagat ccggaagcgg cctctgatcg agacaaacgg
     5401 cgaaaccggg gagatcgtgt gggataaggg ccgggatttt gccaccgtgc ggaaagtgct
     5461 gagcatgccc caagtgaata tcgtgaaaaa gaccgaggtg cagacaggcg gcttcagcaa
     5521 agagtctatc ctgcccaaga ggaacagcga taagctgatc gccagaaaga aggactggga
     5581 ccctaagaag tacggcggct tcgacagccc caccgtggcc tattctgtgc tggtggtggc
     5641 caaagtggaa aagggcaagt ccaagaaact gaagagtgtg aaagagctgc tggggatcac
     5701 catcatggaa agaagcagct tcgagaagaa tcccatcgac tttctggaag ccaagggcta
     5761 caaagaagtg aaaaaggacc tgatcatcaa gctgcctaag tactccctgt tcgagctgga
     5821 aaacggccgg aagagaatgc tggcctctgc cggcgaactg cagaagggaa acgaactggc
     5881 cctgccctcc aaatatgtga acttcctgta cctggccagc cactatgaga agctgaaggg
     5941 ctcccccgag gataatgagc agaaacagct gtttgtggaa cagcacaagc actacctgga
     6001 cgagatcatc gagcagatca gcgagttctc caagagagtg atcctggccg acgctaatct
     6061 ggacaaagtg ctgtccgcct acaacaagca ccgggataag cccatcagag agcaggccga
     6121 gaatatcatc cacctgttta ccctgaccaa tctgggagcc cctgccgcct tcaagtactt
     6181 tgacaccacc atcgaccgga agaggtacac cagcaccaaa gaggtgctgg acgccaccct
     6241 gatccaccag agcatcaccg gcctgtacga gacacggatc gacctgtctc agctgggagg
     6301 cgacagcccc aagaagaaga gaaaggtgga ggccagctaa gaattctaac tagagctcgc
     6361 tgatcagcct cgactgtgcc ttctagttgc cagccatctg ttgtttgccc ctcccccgtg
     6421 ccttccttga ccctggaagg tgccactccc actgtccttt cctaataaaa tgaggaaatt
     6481 gcatcgcatt gtctgagtag gtgtcattct attctggggg gtggggtggg gcaggacagc
     6541 aagggggagg attgggaaga gaatagcagg catgctgggg agcggccgca ggaaccccta
     6601 gtgatggagt tggccactcc ctctctgcgc gctcgctcgc tcactgaggc cgggcgacca
     6661 aaggtcgccc gacgcccggg ctttgcccgg gcggcctcag tgagcgagcg agcgcgcagc
     6721 tgcctgcagg ggcgcctgat gcggtatttt ctccttacgc atctgtgcgg tatttcacac
     6781 cgcatannnn nnnnnnnnnn nnnnnnnnnn nnnnnnnnnn nnnnnnnnnn nnnnnnnnnn
     6841 nnnnnnnnnn nnnnnnnnnn nnnnnnnnnn nnnnnnnnnn ntnnnnnnnn nnnnnnnnnn
     6901 nnnnnnnnnn nnnnnnnnnn nnnnnnnncn nnnnnnnnnn nnnnnnnnnn nnnnnnnnnn
     6961 nnnnnnnnnn nnnnnnnnnn nnnnnnnnnn nnnnnnnnnn nnnnnnnnnn nnnnnnnnnn
     7021 nnnnnnnnnn nnnnnnnnnn nnnnnnnnnn nnnnnnnnnn nnnnnnnnnn cctttgacgt
     7081 tggagtccac gttctttaat agtggactct tgttccaaac tggaacaaca ctcaactcta
     7141 tctcgggcta ttcttttgat ttataaggga ttttgccgat ttcggtctat tggttaaaaa
     7201 atgagctgat ttaacaaaaa tttaacgcga attttaacaa aatattaacg tttacaattt
     7261 tatggtgcac tctcagtaca atctgctctg atgccgcata gttaagccag ccccgacacc
     7321 cgccaacacc cgctgacgcg ccctgacggg cttgtctgct cccggcatcc gcttacagac
     7381 aagctgtgac cgtctccggg agctgcatgt gtcagaggtt ttcaccgtca tcaccgaaac
     7441 gcgcgagacg aaagggcctc gtgatacgcc tatttttata ggttaatgtc atgataataa
     7501 tggtttctta gacgtcaggt ggcacttttc ggggaaatgt gcgcggaacc cctatttgtt
     7561 tatttttcta aatacattca aatatgtatc cgctcatgag acaataaccc tgataaatgc
     7621 ttcaataata ttgaaaaagg aagagtatga gtattcaaca tttccgtgtc gcccttattc
     7681 ccttttttgc ggcattttgc cttcctgttt ttgctcaccc agaaacgctg gtgaaagtaa
     7741 aagatgctga agatcagttg ggtgcacgag tgggttacat cgaactggat ctcaacagcg
     7801 gtaagatcct tgagagtttt cgccccgaag aacgttttcc aatgatgagc acttttaaag
     7861 ttctgctatg tggcgcggta ttatcccgta ttgacgccgg gcaagagcaa ctcggtcgcc
     7921 gcatacacta ttctcagaat gacttggttg agtactcacc agtcacagaa aagcatctta
     7981 cggatggcat gacagtaaga gaattatgca gtgctgccat aaccatgagt gataacactg
     8041 cggccaactt acttctgaca acgatcggag gaccgaagga gctaaccgct tttttgcaca
     8101 acatggggga tcatgtaact cgccttgatc gttgggaacc ggagctgaat gaagccatac
     8161 caaacgacga gcgtgacacc acgatgcctg tagcaatggc aacaacgttg cgcaaactat
     8221 taactggcga actacttact ctagcttccc ggcaacaatt aatagactgg atggaggcgg
     8281 ataaagttgc aggaccactt ctgcgctcgg cccttccggc tggctggttt attgctgata
     8341 aatctggagc cggtgagcgt ggaagccgcg gtatcattgc agcactgggg ccagatggta
     8401 agccctcccg tatcgtagtt atctacacga cggggagtca ggcaactatg gatgaacgaa
     8461 atagacagat cgctgagata ggtgcctcac tgattaagca ttggtaactg tcagaccaag
     8521 tttactcata tatactttag attgatttaa aacttcattt ttaatttaaa aggatctagg
     8581 tgaagatcct ttttgataat ctcatgacca aaatccctta acgtgagttt tcgttccact
     8641 gagcgtcaga ccccgtagaa aagatcaaag gatcttcttg agatcctttt tttctgcgcg
     8701 taatctgctg cttgcaaaca aaaaaaccac cgctaccagc ggtggtttgt ttgccggatc
     8761 aagagctacc aactcttttt ccgaaggtaa ctggcttcag cagagcgcag ataccaaata
     8821 ctgttcttct agtgtagccg tagttaggcc accacttcaa gaactctgta gcaccgccta
     8881 catacctcgc tctgctaatc ctgttaccag tggctgctgc cagtggcgat aagtcgtgtc
     8941 ttaccgggtt ggactcaaga cgatagttac cggataaggc gcagcggtcg ggctgaacgg
     9001 ggggttcgtg cacacagccc agcttggagc gaacgaccta caccgaactg agatacctac
     9061 agcgtgagct atgagaaagc gccacgcttc ccgaagggag aaaggcggac aggtatccgg
     9121 taagcggcag ggtcggaaca ggagagcgca cgagggagct tccaggggga aacgcctggt
     9181 atctttatag tcctgtcggg tttcgccacc tctgacttga gcgtcgattt ttgtgatgct
     9241 cgtcaggggg gcggagccta tggaaa
//
